>Addgene plasmid #119629 | pC0.122 | addgene full sequence | sequence record 236996 | Addgene NGS Result
CAGGTGGCACTTTTCGGGGAAATGTGCGCGGAACCCCTATTTGTTTATTTTTCTAAATACATTCAAATAT
GTATCCGCTCATGAGACAATAACCCTGATAAATGCTTCAATAATATTGAAAAAGGAAGAGTATGCGCTCA
CGCAACTGGTCCAGAACCTTGACCGAACGCAGCGGTGGTAACGGCGCAGTGGCGGTTTTCATGGCTTGTT
ATGACTGTTTTTTTTTGGGGTACAGTCTATGCCTCGGGCATCCAAGCAGCAAGCGCGTTACGCCGTGGGT
CGATGTTTGATGTTATGGAGCAGCAACGATGTTACGCAGCAGGGCAGTCGCCCTAAAACAAAGTTAAACA
TCATGAGGGAAGCGGTGATCGCCGAAGTATCGACTCAACTATCAGAGGTAGTTGGCGTCATCGAGCGCCA
TCTCGAACCGACGTTGCTGGCCGTACATTTGTACGGCTCCGCAGTGGATGGCGGCCTGAAGCCACACAGC
GATATTGATTTGCTGGTTACGGTGACCGTAAGGCTTGATGAAACAACGCGGCGAGCTTTGATCAACGACC
TTTTGGAAACTTCGGCTTCCCCTGGAGAGAGCGAGATTCTCCGCGCTGTAGAAGTCACCATTGTTGTGCA
CGACGACATCATTCCGTGGCGTTATCCAGCTAAGCGCGAACTGCAATTTGGAGAATGGCAGCGCAATGAC
ATTCTTGCAGGTATCTTCGAGCCAGCCACGATCGACATTGATCTGGCTATCTTGCTGACAAAAGCAAGAG
AACATAGCGTTGCCTTGGTAGGTCCAGCGGCGGAGGAACTCTTTGATCCGGTTCCTGAACAGGATCTATT
TGAGGCGCTAAATGAAACCTTAACGCTATGGAACTCGCCGCCCGACTGGGCTGGCGATGAGCGAAATGTA
GTGCTTACGTTGTCCCGCATTTGGTACAGCGCAGTAACCGGCAAAATCGCGCCGAAGGATGTCGCTGCCG
ACTGGGCAATGGAGCGCCTGCCGGCCCAGTATCAGCCCGTCATACTTGAAGCTAGACAGGCTTATCTTGG
ACAAGAAGAAGATCGCTTGGCCTCGCGCGCAGATCAGTTGGAAGAATTTGTCCATTACGTAAAAGGCGAG
ATCACCAAGGTAGTCGGCAAATAACTGTCAGACCAAGTTTACTCATATATACTTTAGATTGATTTAAAAC
TTCATTTTTAATTTAAAAGGATCTAGGTGAAGATCCTTTTTGATAATCTCATGACCAAAATCCCTTAACG
TGAGTTTTCGTTCCACTGAGCGTCAGACCCCGTAGAAAAGATCAAAGGATCTTCTTGAGATCCTTTTTTT
CTGCGCGTAATCTGCTGCTTGCAAACAAAAAAACCACCGCTACCAGCGGTGGTTTGTTTGCCGGATCAAG
AGCTACCAACTCTTTTTCCGAAGGTAACTGGCTTCAGCAGAGCGCAGATACCAAATACTGTTCTTCTAGT
GTAGCCGTAGTTAGGCCACCACTTCAAGAACTCTGTAGCACCGCCTACATACCTCGCTCTGCTAATCCTG
TTACCAGTGGCTGCTGCCAGTGGCGATAAGTCGTGTCTTACCGGGTTGGACTCAAGACGATAGTTACCGG
ATAAGGCGCAGCGGTCGGGCTGAACGGGGGGTTCGTGCACACAGCCCAGCTTGGAGCGAACGACCTACAC
CGAACTGAGATACCTACAGCGTGAGCTATGAGAAAGCGCCACGCTTCCCGAAGGGAGAAAGGCGGACAGG
TATCCGGTAAGCGGCAGGGTCGGAACAGGAGAGCGCACGAGGGAGCTTCCAGGGGGAAACGCCTGGTATC
TTTATAGTCCTGTCGGGTTTCGCCACCTCTGACTTGAGCGTCGATTTTTGTGATGCTCGTCAGGGGGGCG
GAGCCTATGGAAAAACGCCAGCAACGCGGCCTTTTTACGGTTCCTGGCCTTTTGCTGGCCTTTTGCTCAC
ATGTTCTTTCCTGCGTTATCCCCTGATTCTGTGGATAACCGTATTACCGCCTTTGAGTGAGCTGATACCG
CTCGCCGCAGCCGAACGACCGAGCGCAGCGAGTCAGTGAGCGAGGAAGCGGAAGAGCGCCCAATACGCAA
ACCGCCTCTCCCCGCGCGTTGGCCGATTCATTAATCACTCTGTGGTCTCTGTTTTAGAGCTAGAAATAGC
AAGTTAAAATAAGGCTAGTCCGTTATCAACTTGAAAAAGTGGCACCGAGTCGGTGCTTTTTTCGCTAGAG
ACCACGAAGTGGCTCTTCAGTGGACGAAAGGGCCTCGTGATACGCCTATTTTTATAGGTTAATGTCATGA
TAATAATGGTTTCTTAGACGT
Features (pLannotate 1.2.2; 7 found; start..end, strand, type, name):
     27..131     +  promoter       AmpR promoter: bla
    122..202     -  CDS            int (fragment): INT2_ECOLX - Protein inferred from homology: Swiss-Prot protein existence level 3. Putative integrase believed to be involved in the insertion of antibiotic resistance genes into plasmids and transposons. From Escherichia coli.
    290..346     +  CDS            GmR (fragment): gentamycin acetyltransferase; aacC1; confers resistance to gentamycin
    353..1141    +  CDS            aadA: S3AD_ECOLX - Experimental evidence at protein level: Swiss-Prot protein existence level 1. Mediates bacterial resistance to the antibiotics streptomycin and spectinomycin. From Escherichia coli.
   1315..1903    +  rep_origin     ori: high-copy-number ColE1/pMB1/pBR322/pUC origin of replication
   2086..2135    +  CDS            lacI (fragment): lac repressor; lacI; The lac repressor binds to the lac operator to inhibit transcription in E. coli. This inhibition can be relieved by adding lactose or isopropyl-β-D-thiogalactopyranoside (IPTG).
   2151..2226    +  misc_RNA       gRNA scaffold: guide RNA scaffold for the Streptococcus pyogenes CRISPR/Cas9 system
