[The description below was written by a language model from this plasmid's Addgene catalogue record and pLannotate feature annotations shown in this document.]
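Description:
pC0.122 is a Level 0 part plasmid from the CyanoGate modular cloning suite, a Golden Gate/MoClo-style toolkit that extends the plant MoClo syntax to cyanobacterial engineering. It is built on the pICH41331 acceptor backbone (about 2.2 kb; the sequenced plasmid is about 2.3 kb) and is a small, high-copy E. coli storage vector. Replication comes from a ColE1/pUC-type origin. Selection is by spectinomycin, conferred by an aadA aminoglycoside adenylyltransferase gene that also gives streptomycin resistance. The feature table places an AmpR (bla) promoter upstream of aadA. It also lists short fragments annotated as an integrase, a gentamicin acetyltransferase and lacI. These are partial matches, probably remnants of the resistance cassette's origin and of the backbone cloning region, not functional genes.

The payload is a 78 bp insert carrying the single guide RNA scaffold from the Streptococcus pyogenes CRISPR/Cas9 system, the invariant structured portion of an sgRNA that is bound by Cas9. Although catalogued in the "CDS" part position, it encodes an RNA element, not a protein. It carries no promoter, spacer or terminator of its own in the annotated features. The part was inserted through BpiI sites that were destroyed during cloning, as is usual for Level 0 assembly.

As a standardised module, the scaffold is intended to be released and combined with other Level 0 parts into higher-level transcription units, for example to build complete sgRNA expression cassettes. The record does not specify particular downstream assemblies, target genes or host strains.
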