Addgene plasmid #119629: pC0.122
Purpose: Level 0 Part. CDS
Depositing lab: Alistair McCormick. Publication: CyanoGate: A Modular Cloning Suite for Engineering Cyanobacteria Based on the Plant MoClo Syntax. Vasudevan R, Gale GAR, Schiavon AA, Puzorjov A, Malin J, Gillespie MD, Vavitsas K, Zulkower V, Wang B, Howe CJ, Lea-Smith DJ, McCormick AJ. Plant Physiol. 2019 May;180(1):39-55. doi: 10.1104/pp.18.01401. Epub 2019 Feb 28. PubMed 30819783.
Backbone
  Vector backbone: pICH41331
  Backbone size w/o insert (bp): 2247
  Vector type: Synthetic Biology
Growth in bacteria
  Bacterial resistance: Spectinomycin, 50 μg/mL
  Growth temperature: 37°C
  Growth strain: DH5alpha
  Copy number: High Copy
Gene/Insert
  Gene/Insert name: sgRNA scaffold
  Insert size (bp): 78
  Cloning method: Restriction Enzyme; 5′ cloning site BpiI (destroyed during cloning); 3′ cloning site BpiI (destroyed during cloning)
  Sequencing primers: 5′ ttgagtgagctgataccgct; 3′ GTCTCATGAGCGGATACATATTTGAATG
Terms and licenses: Academic/Nonprofit Terms; Industry Terms: Not Available to Industry
Depositor comments: sgRNA scaffold derived from Streptococcus pyogenes (see Fig. 1). Please visit https://www.biorxiv.org/content/10.1101/426700v1 for bioRxiv preprint.
How to cite: pC0.122 was a gift from Alistair McCormick (Addgene plasmid # 119629 ; http://n2t.net/addgene:119629 ; RRID:Addgene_119629)
