>Addgene plasmid #119629 | pC0.122 | depositor partial sequence | sequence record 226152 | sgRNA scaffold
TAGAGCTAGAAATAGCAAGTTAAAATAAGGCTAGTCCGTTATCAACTTGAAAAAGTGGCACCGAGTCGGT
GCTTTTTT
